Addgene plasmid #226002: pGL3-hL1-gRNA1-EGFP
Depositing lab: Miguel Ramalho-Santos. Publication: LINE1 and PRC2 control nucleolar organization and repression of the 8C state in human ESCs. Zhang J, Ataei L, Mittal K, Wu L, Caldwell L, Huynh L, Sarajideen S, Tse K, Simon MM, Mazid MA, Cook DP, Trcka D, Kwan T, Hoffman MM, Wrana JL, Esteban MA, Ramalho-Santos M. Dev Cell. 2024 Oct 14:S1534-5807(24)00574-4. doi: 10.1016/j.devcel.2024.09.024. PubMed 39413784.
Backbone
  Vector backbone: pGL3-U6-sgRNA-EGFP
  Vector type: Mammalian Expression
Growth in bacteria
  Bacterial resistance: Ampicillin, 100 μg/mL
  Growth temperature: 37°C
  Growth strain: NEB Stable
  Copy number: High Copy
Gene/Insert
  Gene/Insert name: sgRNA targeting human L1HS
  gRNA/shRNA sequence: cgcacggtgcgcacacacac
  Species: H. sapiens (human)
  Cloning method: Restriction Enzyme; 5′ cloning site unknown (unknown if destroyed)
Terms and licenses: Academic/Nonprofit Terms; Industry Terms: Not Available to Industry
How to cite: pGL3-hL1-gRNA1-EGFP was a gift from Miguel Ramalho-Santos (Addgene plasmid # 226002 ; http://n2t.net/addgene:226002 ; RRID:Addgene_226002)
