[The description below was written by a language model from this plasmid's Addgene catalogue record and pLannotate feature annotations shown in this document.]
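Description:
pGL3-hL1-gRNA1-EGFP is a 4.9 kb mammalian expression plasmid built on the pGL3-U6-sgRNA-EGFP backbone. It delivers a single guide RNA directed against the human LINE-1 subfamily L1HS. It is maintained in bacteria at high copy through a ColE1/pUC-type origin and selected with ampicillin via the β-lactamase gene and its native promoter. An f1 phage origin is also present. Short annotated fragments of TcR, lacZα, SV40 large T antigen and HIV-1 Rev appear to be non-functional remnants of earlier cloning steps.

The payload consists of two independent expression units in the same orientation. In the first, the human U6 RNA polymerase III promoter drives the L1HS-targeting spacer, which sits in the gap between the promoter and the Streptococcus pyogenes Cas9 guide RNA scaffold, giving a complete sgRNA. In the second, the human PGK promoter drives EGFP, terminated by an SV40 polyadenylation signal, so that transfected cells can be identified or sorted by fluorescence. A synthetic poly(A) signal and a transcriptional pause site, typical of pGL3 vectors, lie upstream of the U6 cassette and limit read-through from the backbone. A cPPT/CTS element lies between the two units, but no LTRs or packaging signal are annotated, so the plasmid is suited to transfection rather than lentiviral production.

No Cas9 or dCas9 is encoded, so the nuclease or effector protein must be supplied separately, and the record does not say which one is intended. The associated publication concerns LINE1 function in nucleolar organization and repression of the 8C state in human embryonic stem cells, consistent with use of this guide to target L1HS elements in those cells.
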