Features (pLannotate 1.2.2; 16 found; start..end, strand, type, name):
    474..1062    +  rep_origin     ori: high-copy-number ColE1/pMB1/pBR322/pUC origin of replication
   1242..1373    -  CDS            TcR (fragment): tetracycline efflux protein; tet; confers resistance to tetracycline
   1374..1495    -  polyA_signal   SV40 poly(A) signal: SV40 polyadenylation signal
   1518..1601    -  CDS            large T antigen (fragment): large T antigen from SV40 (simian virus 40)
   1618..2337    -  CDS            EGFP: the original enhanced GFP (Yang et al., 1996) mammalian codon-optimized
   2346..2856    -  promoter       hPGK promoter: human phosphoglycerate kinase 1 promoter
   2905..3022    -  misc_feature   cPPT/CTS: central polypurine tract and central termination sequence of HIV-1
   3074..3149    -  misc_RNA       gRNA scaffold: guide RNA scaffold for the Streptococcus pyogenes CRISPR/Cas9 system
   3180..3420    -  promoter       U6 promoter: RNA polymerase III promoter for human U6 snRNA
   3470..3486    -  CDS            Rev (fragment): human immunodeficiency virus 1 (HIV-1) Rev protein; rev; enhances nuclear export of unspliced and incompletely spliced viral mRNAs
   3499..3590    -  misc_feature   pause site: RNA polymerase II transcriptional pause signal from the human α2 globin gene
   3604..3652    -  polyA_signal   poly(A) signal: synthetic polyadenylation signal
   3711..3778    +  CDS            lacZα (fragment): LacZα fragment of β-galactosidase; lacZ fragment
   3810..4238    -  rep_origin     f1 ori (sequence partly withheld): f1 bacteriophage origin of replication; arrow indicates direction of (+) strand synthesis
   4265..4369    +  promoter       AmpR promoter: bla
   4370..303     +  CDS            AmpR (across the origin): β-lactamase; bla; confers resistance to ampicillin, carbenicillin, and related antibiotics
>Addgene plasmid #226002 | pGL3-hL1-gRNA1-EGFP | addgene full sequence | sequence record 446495 | Addgene NGS Result
ACGTTGCGCAAACTATTAACTGGCGAACTACTTACTCTAGCTTCCCGGCAACAATTAATAGACTGGATGG
AGGCGGATAAAGTTGCAGGACCACTTCTGCGCTCGGCCCTTCCGGCTGGCTGGTTTATTGCTGATAAATC
TGGAGCCGGTGAGCGTGGGTCCCGCGGTATCATTGCAGCACTGGGGCCAGATGGTAAGCCCTCCCGTATC
GTAGTTATCTACACGACGGGGAGTCAGGCAACTATGGATGAACGAAATAGACAGATCGCTGAGATAGGTG
CCTCACTGATTAAGCATTGGTAACTGTCAGACCAAGTTTACTCATATATACTTTAGATTGATTTAAAACT
TCATTTTTAATTTAAAAGGATCTAGGTGAAGATCCTTTTTGATAATCTCATGACCAAAATCCCTTAACGT
GAGTTTTCGTTCCACTGAGCGTCAGACCCCGTAGAAAAGATCAAAGGATCTTCTTGAGATCCTTTTTTTC
TGCGCGTAATCTGCTGCTTGCAAACAAAAAAACCACCGCTACCAGCGGTGGTTTGTTTGCCGGATCAAGA
GCTACCAACTCTTTTTCCGAAGGTAACTGGCTTCAGCAGAGCGCAGATACCAAATACTGTTCTTCTAGTG
TAGCCGTAGTTAGGCCACCACTTCAAGAACTCTGTAGCACCGCCTACATACCTCGCTCTGCTAATCCTGT
TACCAGTGGCTGCTGCCAGTGGCGATAAGTCGTGTCTTACCGGGTTGGACTCAAGACGATAGTTACCGGA
TAAGGCGCAGCGGTCGGGCTGAACGGGGGGTTCGTGCACACAGCCCAGCTTGGAGCGAACGACCTACACC
GAACTGAGATACCTACAGCGTGAGCTATGAGAAAGCGCCACGCTTCCCGAAGGGAGAAAGGCGGACAGGT
ATCCGGTAAGCGGCAGGGTCGGAACAGGAGAGCGCACGAGGGAGCTTCCAGGGGGAAACGCCTGGTATCT
TTATAGTCCTGTCGGGTTTCGCCACCTCTGACTTGAGCGTCGATTTTTGTGATGCTCGTCAGGGGGGCGG
AGCCTATGGAAAAACGCCAGCAACGCGGCCTTTTTACGGTTCCTGGCCTTTTGCTGGCCTTTTGCTCACA
TGTTCTTTCCTGCGTTATCCCCTGATTCTGTGGATAACCGTATTACCGCCTTTGAGTGAGCTGATACCGC
TCGCCGCAGCCGAACGACCGAGCGCAGCGAGTCAGTGAGCGAGGAAGCGGAAGAGCGCTGCCGGCACCTG
TCCTACGAGTTGCATGATAAAGAAGACAGTCATAAGTGCGGCGACGATAGTCATGCCCCGCGCCCACCGG
AAGGAGCTGACTGGGTTGAAGGCTCTCAAGGGCATCGGTCGACTAAGATACATTGATGAGTTTGGACAAA
CCACAACTAGAATGCAGTGAAAAAAATGCTTTATTTGTGAAATTTGTGATGCTATTGCTTTATTTGTAAC
CATTATAAGCTGCAATAAACAAGTTAACAACAACAATTGCATTCATTTTATGTTTCAGGTTCAGGGGGAG
GTGTGGGAGGTTTTTTAAAGCAAGTAAAACCTCTACAAATGTGGTATGGCTGATTATGATCTAGAGTCGC
GGCCGCTTTACTTGTACAGCTCGTCCATGCCGAGAGTGATCCCGGCGGCGGTCACGAACTCCAGCAGGAC
CATGTGATCGCGCTTCTCGTTGGGGTCTTTGCTCAGGGCGGACTGGGTGCTCAGGTAGTGGTTGTCGGGC
AGCAGCACGGGGCCGTCGCCGATGGGGGTGTTCTGCTGGTAGTGGTCGGCGAGCTGCACGCTGCCGTCCT
CGATGTTGTGGCGGATCTTGAAGTTCACCTTGATGCCGTTCTTCTGCTTGTCGGCCATGATATAGACGTT
GTGGCTGTTGTAGTTGTACTCCAGCTTGTGCCCCAGGATGTTGCCGTCCTCCTTGAAGTCGATGCCCTTC
AGCTCGATGCGGTTCACCAGGGTGTCGCCCTCGAACTTCACCTCGGCGCGGGTCTTGTAGTTGCCGTCGT
CCTTGAAGAAGATGGTGCGCTCCTGGACGTAGCCTTCGGGCATGGCGGACTTGAAGAAGTCGTGCTGCTT
CATGTGGTCGGGGTAGCGGCTGAAGCACTGCACGCCGTAGGTCAGGGTGGTCACGAGGGTGGGCCAGGGC
ACGGGCAGCTTGCCGGTGGTGCAGATGAACTTCAGGGTCAGCTTGCCGTAGGTGGCATCGCCCTCGCCCT
CGCCGGACACGCTGAACTTGTGGCCGTTTACGTCGCCGTCCAGCTCGACCAGGATGGGCACCACCCCGGT
GAACAGCTCCTCGCCCTTGCTCACCATGGATCCCCCTGGGGAGAGAGGTCGGTGATTCGGTCAACGAGGG
AGCCGACTGCCGACGTGCGCTCCGGAGGCTTGCAGAATGCGGAACACCGCGCGGGCAGGAACAGGGCCCA
CACTACCGCCCCACACCCCGCCTCCCGCACCGCCCCTTCCCGGCCGCTGCTCTCGGCGCGCCCTGCTGAG
CAGCCGCTATTGGCCACAGCCCATCGCGGTCGGCGCGCTGCCATTGCTCCCTGGCGCTGTCCGTCTGCGA
GGGTACTAGTGAGACGTGCGGCTTCCGTTTGTCACGTCCGGCACGCCGCGAACCGCAAGGAACCTTCCCG
ACTTAGGGGCGGAGCAGGAAGCGTCGCCGGGGGGCCCACAAGGGTAGCGGCGAAGATCCGGGTGACGCTG
CGAACGGACGTGAAGAATGTGCGAGTCCCAGGGTCGGCGCCGCTGCGTTTCCCGGAACCACGCCCAGAGC
AGCCGCGTCCCTGCGCAAACCCAGGGCTGCCTTGGAAAAGGCGCAACCCCAACCCCCTCGAGCCGCGGCC
AAAGTGGATCTCTGCTGTCCCTGTAATAAACCCGAAAATTTTGAATTTTTGTAATTTGTTTTTGTAATTC
TTTAGTTTGTATGTCTGTTGCTATTATGTCTACTATTCTTTCCCCTGCACTGTACCCCCCAATCCCCCCT
TTTCTTTTAAAATTGTGGATGAATACTGCCATTTGTCTCGAGGTCGAGAATTCTTTAAAAAAAGCACCGA
CTCGGTGCCACTTTTTCAAGTTGATAACGGACTAGCCTTATTTTAACTTGCTATTTCTAGCTCTAAAACG
TGTGTGTGCGCACCGTGCGCCGGTGTTTCGTCCTTTCCACAAGATATATAAAGCCAAGAAATCGAAATAC
TTTCAAGTTACGGTAAGCATATGATAGTCCATTTTAAAACATAATTTTAAAACTGCAAACTACCCAAGAA
ATTATTACTTTCTACGTCACGTATTTTGTACTAATATCTTTGTGTTTACAGTCAAATTAATTCCAATTAT
CTCTCTAACAGCCTTGTATCGTATATGCAAATATGAAGGAATCATGGGAAATAGGCCCTCGGTGAAGGGG
GCGGCCGCTCGAGGCTAGTCTCGTGATCGATACCGTCGAGATCCGTTCACTAATCGGTACCTATCGATAG
AGAAATGTTCTGGCACCTGCACTTGCACTGGGGACAGCCTATTTTGCTAGTTTGTTTTGTTTCGTTTTGT
TTTGATGGAGAGCGTATGTTAGTACTATCGATTCACACAAAAAACCAACACACAGATGTAATGAAAATAA
AGATATTTTATTGCGGCCGCTCCAAGTACCTCCCGTACCTTAATATTACTTACTTATCATGGTAGCTTGG
GCTGGCGTAATAGCGAAGAGGCCCGCACCGATCGCCCTTCCCAACAGTTGCGCAGCCTGAATGGCGAATG
GCAAATTGTAAGCGTTAATATTTTGTTAAAATTCGCGTTAAATTTTTGTTAAATCAGCTCATTTTTTAAC
CAATAGGCCGAAATCGGCAAAATCCCTTATAAATCAAAAGAATAGACCGAGATAGGGT
[37 nt withheld, positions 3909-3945]
AAAGAACGTGGACTCCAACGTCAAAGG
[49 nt withheld, positions 3973-4021]
T
[91 nt withheld, positions 4023-4113]
G
[124 nt withheld, positions 4115-4238]
CAGGTGGCACTTTTCGGGGAAATGTGCGCGGAACCCCTATTTGTTTATTTTTCTAAATACATTCAAATAT
GTATCCGCTCATGAGACAATAACCCTGATAAATGCTTCAATAATATTGAAAAAGGAAGAGTATGAGTATT
CAACATTTCCGTGTCGCCCTTATTCCCTTTTTTGCGGCATTTTGCCTTCCTGTTTTTGCTCACCCAGAAA
CGCTGGTGAAAGTAAAAGATGCTGAAGATCAGTTGGGTGCACGAGTGGGTTACATCGAACTGGATCTCAA
CAGCGGTAAGATCCTTGAGAGTTTTCGCCCCGAAGAACGTTTTCCAATGATGAGCACTTTTAAAGTTCTG
CTATGTGGCGCGGTATTATCCCGTATTGACGCCGGGCAAGAGCAACTCGGTCGCCGCATACACTATTCTC
AGAATGACTTGGTTGAGTACTCACCAGTCACAGAAAAGCATCTTACGGATGGCATGACAGTAAGAGAATT
ATGCAGTGCTGCCATAACCATGAGTGATAACACTGCGGCCAACTTACTTCTGACAACGATCGGAGGACCG
AAGGAGCTAACCGCTTTTTTGCACAACATGGGGGATCATGTAACTCGCCTTGATCGTTGGGAACCGGAGC
TGAATGAAGCCATACCAAACGACGAGCGTGACACCACGATGCCTGTAGCAATGGCAACA
